>Addgene plasmid #46672 | pcDNA3.2 mir-1-1 reporter hsa-mir-92a-1 | analyzer sequence | sequence record 66036
GACGGATCGGGAGATCTCCCGATCCCCTATGGTCGACTCTCAGTACAATCTGCTCTGATGCCGCATAGTT
AAGCCAGTATCTGCTCCCTGCTTGTGTGTTGGAGGTCGCTGAGTAGTGCGCGAGCAAAATTTAAGCTACA
ACAAGGCAAGGCTTGACCGACAATTGCATGAAGAATCTGCTTAGGGTTAGGCGTTTTGCGCTGCTTCGCG
ATGTACGGGCCAGATATACGCGTTGACATTGATTATTGACTAGTTATTAATAGTAATCAATTACGGGGTC
ATTAGTTCATAGCCCATATATGGAGTTCCGCGTTACATAACTTACGGTAAATGGCCCGCCTGGCTGACCG
CCCAACGACCCCCGCCCATTGACGTCAATAATGACGTATGTTCCCATAGTAACGCCAATAGGGACTTTCC
ATTGACGTCAATGGGTGGACTATTTACGGTAAACTGCCCACTTGGCAGTACATCAAGTGTATCATATGCC
AAGTACGCCCCCTATTGACGTCAATGACGGTAAATGGCCCGCCTGGCATTATGCCCAGTACATGACCTTA
TGGGACTTTCCTACTTGGCAGTACATCTACGTATTAGTCATCGCTATTACCATGGTGATGCGGTTTTGGC
AGTACATCAATGGGCGTGGATAGCGGTTTGACTCACGGGGATTTCCAAGTCTCCACCCCATTGACGTCAA
TGGGAGTTTGTTTTGGCACCAAAATCAACGGGACTTTCCAAAATGTCGTAACAACTCCGCCCCATTGACG
CAAATGGGCGGTAGGCGTGTACGGTGGGAGGTCTATATAAGCAGAGCTCTCTGGCTAACTAGAGAACCCA
CTGCTTACTGGCTTATCGAAATTAATACGACTCACTATAGGGAGACCCAAGCTGGCTAGTTAAGCTATCA
ACAAGTTTGTACAAAAAAGCAGGCTCGCCCAATCAAACTGTCCTGTTACTGAACACTGTTCTATGGTTAG
TTTTGCAGGTTTGCATCCAGCTGTGTGATATTCTGCTGTGCAAATCCATGCAAAACTGACTGTGGTAGTG
AAAAGTCTGTAGAAAAGTAAGGGAAACTCAAACCCCTTTCTACACAGGTTGGGATCGGTTGCAATGCTGT
GTTTCTGTATGGTATTGCACTTGTCCCGGCCTGTTGAGTTTGGTGGGGATTGTGACCAGAAGATTTTGAA
AATTAAATATTACTGAAGATTTCGACTTCCACTGTTAAATGTACAAGATACATGAAATATTAAAGAAAAT
GTGTAACTTTTTGTGTAAATACATCTTGTCTTGTTTTCATTCAAAAACATTTCACCCAGCTTTCTTGTAC
AAAGTGGTTGATCTAGAGGGCCCGCAGTGGGGTCAGCTTCTACCGGGGCGGCGTCCCGGGGTCTTGGAAC
TGCATGCAGACTGCCTGCTTGGGAAACATACTTCTTTATATGCCCATATGGACCTGCTAAGCTATGGAAT
GTAAAGAAGTATGTATCTCAGGCCGGGACCTCTCTCGCCGCACTGAGGGGCACTCCACACCACGGGGGCC
GCCGCGGCCGACAGCCAGCCAGGCGGCTGTGGTGGGGGTGAGGCTGGGGCGGCAGGCTGCCTGGGCGTTG
GTGGACGGTCGTGTCCCCGCCAGCATTGTTCTGTCACTTTGCCTGTGTCAGCAGGTGGAAGTGCTCACCA
GACATTCGAAGGTAAGCCTATCCCTAACCCTCTCCTCGGTCTCGATTCTACGCGTACCGGTTAGTAATGA
GTTTAAACGGGGGAGGCTAACTGAAACACGGAAGGAGACAATACCGGAAGGAACCCGCGCTATGACGGCA
ATAAAAAGACAGAATAAAACGCACGGGTGTTGGGTCGTTTGTTCATAAACGCGGGGTTCGGTCCCAGGGC
TGGCACTCTGTCGATACCCCACCGAGACCCCATTGGGGCCAATACGCCCGCGTTTCTTCCTTTTCCCCAC
CCCACCCCCCAAGTTCGGGTGAAGGCCCAGGGCTCGCAGCCAACGTCGGGGCGGCAGGCCCTGCCATAGC
AGATCTGCGCAGCTGGGGCTCTAGGGGGTATCCCC
[124 nt withheld, positions 2066-2189]
C
[32 nt withheld, positions 2191-2222]
CA
[57 nt withheld, positions 2225-2281]
A
[49 nt withheld, positions 2283-2331]
CCTTTGACGTTGGAGTCCACGTTCTTT
[37 nt withheld, positions 2359-2395]
ACCCTATCTCGGTCTATTCTTTTGATTTATAAGGGATTTTGGGGATTTCGGCCTATTGGTTAAAAAATGA
GCTGATTTAACAAAAATTTAACGCGAATTAATTCTGTGGAATGTGTGTCAGTTAGGGTGTGGAAAGTCCC
CAGGCTCCCCAGCAGGCAGAAGTATGCAAAGCATGCATCTCAATTAGTCAGCAACCAGGTGTGGAAAGTC
CCCAGGCTCCCCAGCAGGCAGAAGTATGCAAAGCATGCATCTCAATTAGTCAGCAACCATAGTCCCGCCC
CTAACTCCGCCCATCCCGCCCCTAACTCCGCCCAGTTCCGCCCATTCTCCGCCCCATGGCTGACTAATTT
TTTTTATTTATGCAGAGGCCGAGGCCGCCTCTGCCTCTGAGCTATTCCAGAAGTAGTGAGGAGGCTTTTT
TGGAGGCCTAGGCTTTTGCAAAAAGCTCCCGGGAGCTTGTATATCCATTTTCGGATCTGATCAAGAGACA
GGATGAGGATCGTTTCGCATGATTGAACAAGATGGATTGCACGCAGGTTCTCCGGCCGCTTGGGTGGAGA
GGCTATTCGGCTATGACTGGGCACAACAGACAATCGGCTGCTCTGATGCCGCCGTGTTCCGGCTGTCAGC
GCAGGGGCGCCCGGTTCTTTTTGTCAAGACCGACCTGTCCGGTGCCCTGAATGAACTGCAGGACGAGGCA
GCGCGGCTATCGTGGCTGGCCACGACGGGCGTTCCTTGCGCAGCTGTGCTCGACGTTGTCACTGAAGCGG
GAAGGGACTGGCTGCTATTGGGCGAAGTGCCGGGGCAGGATCTCCTGTCATCTCACCTTGCTCCTGCCGA
GAAAGTATCCATCATGGCTGATGCAATGCGGCGGCTGCATACGCTTGATCCGGCTACCTGCCCATTCGAC
CACCAAGCGAAACATCGCATCGAGCGAGCACGTACTCGGATGGAAGCCGGTCTTGTCGATCAGGATGATC
TGGACGAAGAGCATCAGGGGCTCGCGCCAGCCGAACTGTTCGCCAGGCTCAAGGCGCGCATGCCCGACGG
CGAGGATCTCGTCGTGACCCATGGCGATGCCTGCTTGCCGAATATCATGGTGGAAAATGGCCGCTTTTCT
GGATTCATCGACTGTGGCCGGCTGGGTGTGGCGGACCGCTATCAGGACATAGCGTTGGCTACCCGTGATA
TTGCTGAAGAGCTTGGCGGCGAATGGGCTGACCGCTTCCTCGTGCTTTACGGTATCGCCGCTCCCGATTC
GCAGCGCATCGCCTTCTATCGCCTTCTTGACGAGTTCTTCTGAGCGGGACTCTGGGGTTCGCGAAATGAC
CGACCAAGCGACGCCCAACCTGCCATCACGAGATTTCGATTCCACCGCCGCCTTCTATGAAAGGTTGGGC
TTCGGAATCGTTTTCCGGGACGCCGGCTGGATGATCCTCCAGCGCGGGGATCTCATGCTGGAGTTCTTCG
CCCACCCCAACTTGTTTATTGCAGCTTATAATGGTTACAAATAAAGCAATAGCATCACAAATTTCACAAA
TAAAGCATTTTTTTCACTGCATTCTAGTTGTGGTTTGTCCAAACTCATCAATGTATCTTATCATGTCTGT
ATACCGTCGACCTCTAGCTAGAGCTTGGCGTAATCATGGTCATAGCTGTTTCCTGTGTGAAATTGTTATC
CGCTCACAATTCCACACAACATACGAGCCGGAAGCATAAAGTGTAAAGCCTGGGGTGCCTAATGAGTGAG
CTAACTCACATTAATTGCGTTGCGCTCACTGCCCGCTTTCCAGTCGGGAAACCTGTCGTGCCAGCTGCAT
TAATGAATCGGCCAACGCGCGGGGAGAGGCGGTTTGCGTATTGGGCGCTCTTCCGCTTCCTCGCTCACTG
ACTCGCTGCGCTCGGTCGTTCGGCTGCGGCGAGCGGTATCAGCTCACTCAAAGGCGGTAATACGGTTATC
CACAGAATCAGGGGATAACGCAGGAAAGAACATGTGAGCAAAAGGCCAGCAAAAGGCCAGGAACCGTAAA
AAGGCCGCGTTGCTGGCGTTTTTCCATAGGCTCCGCCCCCCTGACGAGCATCACAAAAATCGACGCTCAA
GTCAGAGGTGGCGAAACCCGACAGGACTATAAAGATACCAGGCGTTTCCCCCTGGAAGCTCCCTCGTGCG
CTCTCCTGTTCCGACCCTGCCGCTTACCGGATACCTGTCCGCCTTTCTCCCTTCGGGAAGCGTGGCGCTT
TCTCAATGCTCACGCTGTAGGTATCTCAGTTCGGTGTAGGTCGTTCGCTCCAAGCTGGGCTGTGTGCACG
AACCCCCCGTTCAGCCCGACCGCTGCGCCTTATCCGGTAACTATCGTCTTGAGTCCAACCCGGTAAGACA
CGACTTATCGCCACTGGCAGCAGCCACTGGTAACAGGATTAGCAGAGCGAGGTATGTAGGCGGTGCTACA
GAGTTCTTGAAGTGGTGGCCTAACTACGGCTACACTAGAAGGACAGTATTTGGTATCTGCGCTCTGCTGA
AGCCAGTTACCTTCGGAAAAAGAGTTGGTAGCTCTTGATCCGGCAAACAAACCACCGCTGGTAGCGGTGG
TTTTTTTGTTTGCAAGCAGCAGATTACGCGCAGAAAAAAAGGATCTCAAGAAGATCCTTTGATCTTTTCT
ACGGGGTCTGACGCTCAGTGGAACGAAAACTCACGTTAAGGGATTTTGGTCATGAGATTATCAAAAAGGA
TCTTCACCTAGATCCTTTTAAATTAAAAATGAAGTTTTAAATCAATCTAAAGTATATATGAGTAAACTTG
GTCTGACAGTTACCAATGCTTAATCAGTGAGGCACCTATCTCAGCGATCTGTCTATTTCGTTCATCCATA
GTTGCCTGACTCCCCGTCGTGTAGATAACTACGATACGGGAGGGCTTACCATCTGGCCCCAGTGCTGCAA
TGATACCGCGAGACCCACGCTCACCGGCTCCAGATTTATCAGCAATAAACCAGCCAGCCGGAAGGGCCGA
GCGCAGAAGTGGTCCTGCAACTTTATCCGCCTCCATCCAGTCTATTAATTGTTGCCGGGAAGCTAGAGTA
AGTAGTTCGCCAGTTAATAGTTTGCGCAACGTTGTTGCCATTGCTACAGGCATCGTGGTGTCACGCTCGT
CGTTTGGTATGGCTTCATTCAGCTCCGGTTCCCAACGATCAAGGCGAGTTACATGATCCCCCATGTTGTG
CAAAAAAGCGGTTAGCTCCTTCGGTCCTCCGATCGTTGTCAGAAGTAAGTTGGCCGCAGTGTTATCACTC
ATGGTTATGGCAGCACTGCATAATTCTCTTACTGTCATGCCATCCGTAAGATGCTTTTCTGTGACTGGTG
AGTACTCAACCAAGTCATTCTGAGAATAGTGTATGCGGCGACCGAGTTGCTCTTGCCCGGCGTCAATACG
GGATAATACCGCGCCACATAGCAGAACTTTAAAAGTGCTCATCATTGGAAAACGTTCTTCGGGGCGAAAA
CTCTCAAGGATCTTACCGCTGTTGAGATCCAGTTCGATGTAACCCACTCGTGCACCCAACTGATCTTCAG
CATCTTTTACTTTCACCAGCGTTTCTGGGTGAGCAAAAACAGGAAGGCAAAATGCCGCAAAAAAGGGAAT
AAGGGCGACACGGAAATGTTGAATACTCATACTCTTCCTTTTTCAATATTATTGAAGCATTTATCAGGGT
TATTGTCTCATGAGCGGATACATATTTGAATGTATTTAGAAAAATAAACAAATAGGGGTTCCGCGCACAT
TTCCCCGAAAAGTGCCACCTGACGTC
Features (pLannotate 1.2.2; 25 found; start..end, strand, type, name):
     36..80      -  misc_feature   bom (fragment): basis of mobility region from pBR322
    235..614     +  enhancer       CMV enhancer: human cytomegalovirus immediate early enhancer
    615..818     +  promoter       CMV promoter: human cytomegalovirus (CMV) immediate early promoter
    814..847     +  LTR            5' LTR (truncated) (fragment): truncated 5' long terminal repeat (LTR) from HIV-1
    863..881     +  promoter       T7 promoter: promoter for bacteriophage T7 RNA polymerase
    911..935     +  protein_bind   attB1: mutant version of attB; recombination site for the Gateway® BP reaction BP Clonase™
    971..1045    +  ncRNA          mir-19: Accession: RF00245 - mir-19 microRNA precursor family
   1085..1162    +  ncRNA          mir-92: Accession: RF00464 - mir-92 microRNA precursor family
   1314..1338    -  protein_bind   attB2: mutant version of attB; recombination site for the Gateway® BP reaction BP Clonase™
   1416..1492    +  ncRNA          mir-1: Accession: RF00103 - mir-1 microRNA precursor family
   1691..1732    +  CDS            V5 tag: epitope tag from simian virus 5
   1816..1864    +  polyA_signal   HSV TK poly(A) signal: herpes simplex virus thymidine kinase polyadenylation signal (Cole and Stacy, 1985)
   1955..1971    -  polyA_signal   bGH poly(A) signal (fragment): bovine growth hormone polyadenylation signal
   2066..2494    +  rep_origin     f1 ori (sequence partly withheld): f1 bacteriophage origin of replication; arrow indicates direction of (+) strand synthesis
   2508..2837    +  promoter       SV40 promoter: SV40 enhancer and early promoter
   2904..3695    +  CDS            neo: KKA2_KLEPN - Also known as kan, nptII. Experimental evidence at protein level: Swiss-Prot protein existence level 1. Resistance to kanamycin, neomycin, paromomycin, ribostamycin, butirosin and gentamicin B. From Klebsiella pneumoniae.
   3721..3879    +  CDS            ble (fragment): BLE_KLEPN - Experimental evidence at protein level: Swiss-Prot protein existence level 1. Binding protein with a strong affinity to the bleomycin family of antibiotics. Binds to CL990; an antimitotic-antibiotic compound. From Klebsiella pneumoniae.
   3874..3995    +  polyA_signal   SV40 poly(A) signal: SV40 polyadenylation signal
   4068..4084    -  protein_bind   lac operator: The lac repressor binds to the lac operator to inhibit transcription in E. coli. This inhibition can be relieved by adding lactose or isopropyl-β-D-thiogalactopyranoside (IPTG). lac repressor encoded by lacI
   4092..4122    -  promoter       lac promoter: promoter for the E. coli lac operon
   4137..4158    -  protein_bind   CAP binding site: CAP binding activates transcription in the presence of cAMP. E. coli catabolite activator protein
   4171..4263    -  CDS            lacI (fragment): lac repressor; lacI; The lac repressor binds to the lac operator to inhibit transcription in E. coli. This inhibition can be relieved by adding lactose or isopropyl-β-D-thiogalactopyranoside (IPTG).
   4446..5034    -  rep_origin     ori: high-copy-number ColE1/pMB1/pBR322/pUC origin of replication
   5205..6065    -  CDS            AmpR: β-lactamase; bla; confers resistance to ampicillin, carbenicillin, and related antibiotics
   6066..6170    -  promoter       AmpR promoter: bla
