[The description below was written by a language model from this plasmid's Addgene catalogue record and pLannotate feature annotations shown in this document.]
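Description:
pcDNA3.2 mir-1-1 reporter hsa-mir-92a-1 is a mammalian expression plasmid for studying pri-miRNA processing, built by Gateway recombination into a pcDNA3.2 V5-DEST derivative that carries a mir-1-1 hairpin as an internal reference. It is maintained in E. coli at high copy through a ColE1/pUC-type origin with ampicillin resistance (AmpR under its own bla promoter). An f1 origin is also present. For selection in mammalian cells, an SV40 early promoter drives the neomycin phosphotransferase gene, terminated by an SV40 poly(A) signal, which allows G418 selection.

The payload is a single transcription unit driven by the CMV immediate-early enhancer and promoter, with a T7 promoter just downstream. Between the attB1 and attB2 sites left by Gateway cloning lies the human mir-92a-1 primary transcript fragment. The annotation detects a mir-92 family hairpin there, and also a mir-19 family hairpin immediately upstream, which suggests the cloned genomic segment includes neighbouring cluster sequence. Downstream of attB2, on the same transcript, sits the backbone's mir-1 hairpin, followed by the V5 tag sequence inherited from the parent vector and the HSV TK polyadenylation signal. The V5 tag has no evident role here because the insert is noncoding.

Because the query hairpin and the mir-1-1 hairpin are co-transcribed, mature miR-1 output can presumably serve as a normaliser for measuring how efficiently the mir-92a-1 hairpin is processed in transfected cells, in line with the associated study of primary-sequence determinants of pri-miRNA processing. The analysed sequence is 6,201 nt, shorter than the listed 8,038 bp empty backbone, as expected when the Gateway destination cassette is replaced by a small insert.
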