Addgene plasmid #46672: pcDNA3.2 mir-1-1 reporter hsa-mir-92a-1
Depositing lab: David Bartel. Depositing organization: Whitehead Institute for Biomedical Research. Publication: Beyond Secondary Structure: Primary-Sequence Determinants License Pri-miRNA Hairpins for Processing. Auyeung VC, Ulitsky I, McGeary SE, Bartel DP. Cell. 2013 Feb 14;152(4):844-58. doi: 10.1016/j.cell.2013.01.031. PubMed 23415231.
Backbone
  Vector backbone: pcDNA3.2 V5-DEST mir-1-1 reporter
  Backbone manufacturer: Bartel lab (Addgene plasmid# 46646)
  Backbone size w/o insert (bp): 8038
  Vector type: Mammalian Expression, RNAi
  Selectable markers: Neomycin (select with G418)
Growth in bacteria
  Bacterial resistance: Ampicillin, 100 μg/mL
  Growth temperature: 37°C
  Growth strain: DH5alpha
  Copy number: High Copy
Gene/Insert
  Gene/Insert name: hsa-mir-92a-1 (alt name: mir-92a-1 pri-mRNA)
  Species: H. sapiens (human)
  Entrez Gene: MIR92A1 (a.k.a. C13orf25, MIR17HG, MIR92-1, MIRH1, MIRHG1, MIRN92-1, MIRN92A-1, MIRN92A1, miRNA92-1, mir-92a-1)
  Promoter: CMV
  Tag / fusion protein: hsa-mir-1-1 (C terminal on insert); V5 (C terminal on backbone)
  Cloning method: Gateway Cloning
  Sequencing primers: 5′ CMV-F; 3′ TK-pA-R
Terms and licenses: Academic/Nonprofit Terms; Industry Terms: Not Available to Industry
How to cite: pcDNA3.2 mir-1-1 reporter hsa-mir-92a-1 was a gift from David Bartel (Addgene plasmid # 46672 ; http://n2t.net/addgene:46672 ; RRID:Addgene_46672)
