>Addgene plasmid #46672 | pcDNA3.2 mir-1-1 reporter hsa-mir-92a-1 | addgene partial sequence | sequence record 67912 | CMV-F 5'-CGCAAATGGGCGGTAGGCGTG-3'
ACTAGAGAACCCACTGCTTACTGGCTTATCGAAATTAATACGACTCACTATAGGGAGACCCAAGCTGGCT
AGTTAAGCTATCAACAAGTTTGTACAAAAAAGCAGGCTCGCCCAATCAAACTGTCCTGTTACTGAACACT
GTTCTATGGTTAGTTTTGCAGGTTTGCATCCAGCTGTGTGATATTCTGCTGTGCAAATCCATGCAAAACT
GACTGTGGTAGTGAAAAGTCTGTAGAAAAGTAAGGGAAACTCAAACCCCTTTCTACACAGGTTGGGATCG
GTTGCAATGCTGTGTTTCTGTATGGTATTGCACTTGTCCCGGCCTGTTGAGTTTGGTGGGGATTGTGACC
AGAAGATTTTGAAAATTAAATATTACTGAAGATTTCGACTTCCACTGTTAAATGTACAAGATACATGAAA
TATTAAAGAAAATGTGTAACTTTTTGTGTAAATACATCTTGTCTTGTTTTCATTCAAAAACATTTCACCC
AGCTTTCTTGTACAAAGTGGTTGATCTAGAGGGCCCGCAGTGGGGTCAGCTTCTACCGGGGCGGCGTCCC
GGGGTCTTGGAACTGCATGCAGACTGCCTGCTTGGGAAACATACTTCTTTATATGCCCATATGGACCTGC
TAAGCTATGGAATGTAAAGAAGTATGTATCTCAGGCCGGGACCTCTCTCGCCGCACTGAGGGGCACTCCA
CACCACGGGGGCCGCCGCGGCCGACAGCCAGCCAGGCGGCTGTGGTGGGG
